Addgene plasmid #85544: pJYS2_crtYf
Purpose: Constitutive transcription of crRNA of crtYf, Spectinomycin resistance
Depositing lab: Sheng Yang. Depositing organization: CAS Center for Excellence in Molecular Plant Sciences ("CEMPS"). Publication: CRISPR-Cpf1 assisted genome editing of Corynebacterium glutamicum. Jiang Y, Qian F, Yang J, Liu Y, Dong F, Xu C, Sun B, Chen B, Xu X, Li Y, Wang R, Yang S. Nat Commun. 2017 May 4;8:15179. doi: 10.1038/ncomms15179. PubMed 28469274.
Backbone
  Vector backbone: pXMJ19 and pTRCmob
  Vector type: Bacterial Expression, CRISPR ; Shuttle vector Corynebacterium glutamicum / E. coli
Growth in bacteria
  Bacterial resistance: Spectinomycin, 50 μg/mL
  Growth temperature: 37°C
  Growth strain: DH5alpha
  Copy number: Unknown
Gene/Insert
  Gene/Insert name: crRNA of crtYf
  gRNA/shRNA sequence: crRNA: gaatttctactgttgtagatcaggcaaccatagggcaggaa
  Species: Synthetic
Terms and licenses: Academic/Nonprofit Terms; Industry Terms: Not Available to Industry
How to cite: pJYS2_crtYf was a gift from Sheng Yang (Addgene plasmid # 85544 ; http://n2t.net/addgene:85544 ; RRID:Addgene_85544)
