[The description below was written by a language model from this plasmid's Addgene catalogue record and pLannotate feature annotations shown in this document.]
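Description:
pJYS2_crtYf is a 4,380-nt Corynebacterium glutamicum / E. coli shuttle plasmid built from elements of pXMJ19 and pTRCmob, designed to supply a CRISPR-Cpf1 guide RNA rather than a protein product. In E. coli it is maintained by a high-copy ColE1/pUC-type origin, next to which a fragment of the pBR322 bom (basis of mobility) region is annotated. Replication in C. glutamicum is not explicitly annotated as an origin, but the table identifies the ctRNA of pGA1, an antisense regulatory RNA associated with replication control in that corynebacterial plasmid family. This suggests the large unannotated stretch around it carries a pGA1-type replicon. Selection in both hosts relies on spectinomycin resistance conferred by the spc (aad9) adenylyltransferase gene of Enterococcus faecalis origin. A short fragment of a bleomycin-binding protein gene downstream appears to be a cloning remnant rather than a functional marker.

The payload is a synthetic crRNA targeting crtYf, consisting of a Cpf1 direct repeat followed by a gene-specific spacer. It sits in the short gap between a constitutive J23119 promoter (annotated as a fragment) and the tandem rrnB T1 and T2 terminators, giving continuous transcription of a defined short RNA without inducer. The plasmid carries no nuclease gene in its annotation, so Cpf1 must be provided from another source. According to the record and its associated publication, it is used for CRISPR-Cpf1-assisted genome editing of C. glutamicum. The record does not state why crtYf was chosen as the target.
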