Features (pLannotate 1.2.2; 8 found; start..end, strand, type, name):
    235..996     +  CDS            spc: S9AD_ENTFL - Also known as aad9 From Enterococcus faecalis (Streptococcus faecalis).
   1169..1234    +  CDS            ble (fragment): BLE_KLEPN - Experimental evidence at protein level: Swiss-Prot protein existence level 1. Binding protein with a strong affinity to the bleomycin family of antibiotics. Binds to CL990; an antimitotic-antibiotic compound. From Klebsiella pneumoniae.
   1317..1394    -  ncRNA          ctRNA pGA1: Accession: RF00236 - ctRNA
   3167..3196    +  promoter       J23119 promoter (fragment): bacterial promoter (Registry of Standard Biological Parts BBa J23119)
   3251..3332    +  terminator     rrnB T1 terminator: Escherichia coli rrnB; transcription terminator T1 from the E. coli rrnB gene
   3424..3451    +  terminator     rrnB T2 terminator: transcription terminator T2 from the E. coli rrnB gene
   3477..3530    +  misc_feature   bom (fragment): basis of mobility region from pBR322
   3716..4304    -  rep_origin     ori: high-copy-number ColE1/pMB1/pBR322/pUC origin of replication
>Addgene plasmid #85544 | pJYS2_crtYf | addgene full sequence | sequence record 176965 | Addgene NGS Result
ACTAATAACGTAACGTGACTGGCAAGAGATATTTTTAAAACAATGAATAGGTTTACACTTACTTTAGTTT
TATGGAAATGAAAGATCATATCATATATAATCTAGAATAAAATTAACTAAAATAATTATTATCTAGATAA
AAAATTTAGAAGCCAATGAAATCTATAAATAAACTAAATTAAGTTTATTTAATTAACAACTATGGATATA
AAATAGGTACTAATCAAAATAGTGAGGAGGATATATTTGAATACATACGAACAAATTAATAAAGTGAAAA
AAATACTTCGGAAACATTTAAAAAATAACCTTATTGGTACTTACATGTTTGGATCAGGAGTTGAGAGTGG
ACTAAAACCAAATAGTGATCTTGACTTTTTAGTCGTCGTATCTGAACCATTGACAGATCAAAGTAAAGAA
ATACTTATACAAAAAATTAGACCTATTTCAAAAAAAATAGGAGATAAAAGCAACTTACGATATATTGAAT
TAACAATTATTATTCAGCAAGAAATGGTACCGTGGAATCATCCTCCCAAACAAGAATTTATTTATGGAGA
ATGGTTACAAGAGCTTTATGAACAAGGATACATTCCTCAGAAGGAATTAAATTCAGATTTAACCATAATG
CTTTACCAAGCAAAACGAAAAAATAAAAGAATATACGGAAATTATGACTTAGAGGAATTACTACCTGATA
TTCCATTTTCTGATGTGAGAAGAGCCATTATGGATTCGTCAGAGGAATTAATAGATAATTATCAGGATGA
TGAAACCAACTCTATATTAACTTTATGCCGTATGATTTTAACTATGGACACGGGTAAAATCATACCAAAA
GATATTGCGGGAAATGCAGTGGCTGAATCTTCTCCATTAGAACATAGGGAGAGAATTTTGTTAGCAGTTC
GTAGTTATCTTGGAGAGAATATTGAATGGACTAATGAAAATGTAAATTTAACTATAAACTATTTAAATAA
CAGATTAAAAAAATTATAAAAAAATTGAAAAAATGGTGGAAACACTTTTTTCAATTTTTTTGTTTTATTA
TTTAATATTTGGGAAATATTCATTCTAATTGGTAATCAGATTTTAGAAAACAATAAACCCTTGCATATGA
TATCGATGTACAGATCTTTTTTTAAGGCAGTTATTGGTGCCCTTCGAAATGACCGACCAAGCGACGCCCA
ACCTGCCATCACGAGATTTCGATTCCACCGCCGCCTTCTATGAAAGCCATCAATCCTGCCTATTTGCCAC
GTTTAACAAGGTAGTTAAGCGTTCATTTACGAAGAAAACACGATAAGCTGCACAAATACCTGAAAAAGTT
GAACGCCCCGTGAGCGGGAACTCACAGGGCGTCGGCTAACCCCCAGTCATCAGCTGGGAGAAAGCACTCA
AGACATGACTCTAGCCGATCCGCAGGACACAGTCACAGCTAGCGCGTGGAAATTTTCCGCCGATCTGTTC
GACACCCACCCCGAACTAGCGCTGCGCTCACGCGGCTGGACGGCAGAAGATCGCCGCGAACTGCTCGCTC
ACCTGGGACGCGAAAGCTTCCAGGGCAGCAAGACAAGAGATTTCGCGAGCGCCTGGATTAAAAACCCGGA
TACCGGCGAAACCCAACCAAAGCTCTACCGGGCTGGCTCAAAAGCGCTGACGCGGTGCCAGTACGTTGCG
CTGACGCACGCGCAACATGCCGCGGTGATCGTGCTTGACATCGATGTGCCCAGCCACCAGGCCGGCGGGA
AGATTGAGCACGTAAACCCGCAGGTCTACGCGATTTTAGAGAAATGGGCACGCCTAGAAAAAGCGCCGGC
TTGGATCGGCGTGAATCCGCTGAGCGGGAAATGCCAGCTCATCTGGCTCATTGACCCGGTGTATGCCGCA
GCAGGTAAAACCAGCCCAAATATGCGCCTGCTGGCTGCAACGACGGAAGAAATGACTCGTGTTTTCGGCG
CTGACCAGGCTTTTTCGCATAGGCTGAGCCGGTGGCCGCTGCACGTCTCAGACGATCCGACAGCCTATAA
ATGGCACTGCCAGCATGATCGTGTGGATCGGCTGGCCGACCTAATGGAGATTGCTCGAACGATGACCGGA
TCACAGAAGCCGAAAAAGTACATTGAGCAGGACTTTTCCAGCGGACGCGCCCGCATTGAAGCGGCACAAC
GCGCCACCGCAGAAGCCAAGGCGCTAGCGATTTTGGACGCGAGCCTGCCGAGCGCCCTGGACGCGTCCGG
CGACCTGATCGACGGCGTGCGAGTGCTCTGGACAAATCCAGAGCGCGCAGCGCGCGACGAGACCGCGTTT
CGCCACGCGTTGACCGTGGGATACCAGCTCAAAGCTGCTGGTGAGCGCCTAAAAGATGCCAAGATCATCG
ACGCGTATGAAGTGGCGTACAACGTTGCCCAGGCGGTCGGTGCAGACGGCCGGGAGCCGGATCTTCCCGC
CATGCGTGATCGCCTGACGATGGCGCGTCGTGTGCGCGGCTACGTGGCTAAAGGCCAGCCAGTCGTCCCT
GCTCGTCGGGTGGAAACGCAGAGCAGCCGAGGGCGGAAAGCTCTAGCGACGATGGGGCGACGGGGCGCAG
CTACATCGAATGCACGCAGATGGGCTGACCCAGAAAGTAAGTATGCGCAGGAGACGCGACAGCGATTAGC
GGAAGCAAACAAACGCCGAGAAATGACAGGCGAGTTGCTCGAACTTCGCGTCAAAACTGCGATCCTGGAT
GCCCGTTCTCAATCGGTTGCTGATCCCTCGACTCGTGAGCTTGCAGGCGAACTAGGTGTCAGTGAAAGGC
GCATCCAACAAGTCAGAAAGGCACTTGGAATGGAAGCTAAACGCGGCCGTCCACGGGCTGAAAACTAATA
AACGAAACACCGTCAGCAGAAAACGGTTCCCCCCTTTAGGGGTCCCGTCCTTGCTCTGGCTCTCACTTGC
CCTCACCCTCCGCTATCCACGGGCTGAAAACTAATAAACGAAACACCGTCAGCAGAAAACGGTTCCCCCC
CTTTAGGGTGTCTCGCTCCTAGCTCTGATCCCTCCCCGGTTCCTCCCCGGCCTGATTTTTAAGGGGGCTC
ACGCTGTCGGCAGAGAACGGTTCCCCCGCCTTCTGCTCTGGCTCTTCCTCGACTCCCTCCCCCTCAAAAA
TCTCCTCGAGTCTAGATTGACAGCTAGCTCAGTCCTAGGTATAATGGATCCGAATTTCTACTGTTGTAGA
TCAGGCAACCATAGGGCAGGAAATTTAAATAAAACGAAAGGCTCAGTCGAAAGACTGGGCCTTTCGTTTT
ATCTGTTGTTTGTCGGTGAACGCTCTCCTGAGTAGGACAAATCCGCCGGGAGCGGATTTGAACGTTGCGA
AGCAACGGCCCGGAGGGTGGCGGGCAGGACGCCCGCCATAAACTGCCAGGCATCAAATTAAGCAGAAGGC
CATCCTGACGGATGGCCTTTTTGCGTTTCTACAAACTCTTAAGCTTCATATGCGGTGTGAAATACCGCAC
AGATGCGTAAGGAGAAAATACCGCATCAGGCGCTCTTCCGCTTCCTCGCTCACTGACTCGCTGCGCTCGG
TCGTTCGGCTGCGGCGAGCGGTATCAGCTCACTCAAAGGCGGTAATACGGTTATCCACAGAATCAGGGGA
TAACGCAGGAAAGAACATGTGAGCAAAAGGCCAGCAAAAGGCCAGGAACCGTAAAAAGGCCGCGTTGCTG
GCGTTTTTCCATAGGCTCCGCCCCCCTGACGAGCATCACAAAAATCGACGCTCAAGTCAGAGGTGGCGAA
ACCCGACAGGACTATAAAGATACCAGGCGTTTCCCCCTGGAAGCTCCCTCGTGCGCTCTCCTGTTCCGAC
CCTGCCGCTTACCGGATACCTGTCCGCCTTTCTCCCTTCGGGAAGCGTGGCGCTTTCTCATAGCTCACGC
TGTAGGTATCTCAGTTCGGTGTAGGTCGTTCGCTCCAAGCTGGGCTGTGTGCACGAACCCCCCGTTCAGC
CCGACCGCTGCGCCTTATCCGGTAACTATCGTCTTGAGTCCAACCCGGTAAGACACGACTTATCGCCACT
GGCAGCAGCCACTGGTAACAGGATTAGCAGAGCGAGGTATGTAGGCGGTGCTACAGAGTTCTTGAAGTGG
TGGCCTAACTACGGCTACACTAGAAGGACAGTATTTGGTATCTGCGCTCTGCTGAAGCCAGTTACCTTCG
GAAAAAGAGTTGGTAGCTCTTGATCCGGCAAACAAACCACCGCTGGTAGCGGTGGTTTTTTTGTTTGCAA
GCAGCAGATTACGCGCAGAAAAAAAGGATCTCAAGAAGATCCTTTGATCTTTTCTACGGGGTCTGACGCT
CAGTGGAACGAAAACTCACGTTAAGGGATTTTGGTCATGA
